Addgene plasmid #152593: pGBW-m4134534
Purpose: Mammalian expression plasmid for SARS-CoV-2 nsp2
Depositing lab: Ginkgo Bioworks & Benjie Chen. Depositing organization: Ginkgo Bioworks.
Backbone
  Vector backbone: pTwist_CMV_Puro_6
  Backbone size w/o insert (bp): 6080
  Vector type: Mammalian Expression
  Selectable markers: Puromycin
Growth in bacteria
  Bacterial resistance: Ampicillin, 100 μg/mL
  Growth temperature: 37°C
  Growth strain: DH5alpha
  Copy number: High Copy
Gene/Insert
  Gene/Insert name: SARS-CoV-2 nsp2
  Species: Severe acute respiratory syndrome coronavirus 2
  Insert size (bp): 1913
  Mutation: wt
  Entrez Gene: ORF1ab (a.k.a. GU280_gp01)
  Promoter: CMV
  Tag / fusion protein: Cleavable TEV;V5 (C terminal on backbone)
  Cloning method: Unknown
Resource information
  A portion of this plasmid was derived from a plasmid made by: GinkgoBioworks
Depositor comments: NCBI reference sequence: YP_009725298.1
How to cite: pGBW-m4134534 was a gift from Ginkgo Bioworks & Benjie Chen (Addgene plasmid # 152593 ; http://n2t.net/addgene:152593 ; RRID:Addgene_152593)
