[The description below was written by a language model from this plasmid's Addgene catalogue record and pLannotate feature annotations shown in this document.]
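Description:
pGBW-m4134534 is a mammalian expression plasmid built on the pTwist_CMV_Puro_6 backbone to produce non-structural protein 2 (nsp2) of SARS-CoV-2. It is propagated in E. coli as a high-copy plasmid through a ColE1/pUC-type origin and selected with ampicillin via a full-length β-lactamase gene. The sequenced record is about 8.1 kb, consistent with the stated backbone plus a roughly 1.9 kb insert.

The wild-type nsp2 coding sequence, which corresponds to a segment of the viral ORF1ab/pp1a polyprotein, sits downstream of the human cytomegalovirus immediate early enhancer and promoter. The automated annotation recognises this region only as a fragment of the replicase polyprotein 1a entry, and the nsp10 function text attached to that hit is generic to the polyprotein record rather than a description of this insert. According to the catalogue entry, the backbone supplies a C-terminal V5 epitope preceded by a TEV protease cleavage site, allowing detection or pull-down of the protein and optional removal of the tag; these elements are not individually annotated in the feature table. An SV40 polyadenylation signal lies downstream of the open reading frame, though it is annotated on the opposite strand.

A separate cassette places puromycin N-acetyltransferase under the human ubiquitin C promoter with a synthetic poly(A) signal, enabling puromycin selection of transfected mammalian cells. Short β-globin insulator elements, bacterial rrnG and T7 terminators, and additional synthetic poly(A) signals flank the units, presumably to limit transcriptional read-through between them. The plasmid is suited to transient or stably selected expression of tagged nsp2 for studies of the viral protein in mammalian cells.
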