Features (pLannotate 1.2.2; 20 found; start..end, strand, type, name):
      1..304     +  enhancer       CMV enhancer: human cytomegalovirus immediate early enhancer
    377..394     -  promoter       CMV promoter (fragment): human cytomegalovirus (CMV) immediate early promoter
    457..508     +  promoter       CMVd2 promoter: truncated human cytomegalovirus (CMV) immediate early promoter that yields moderately reduced expression relative to the full-length promoter
    586..2499    +  CDS            R1A_SARS2 (fragment): Experimental evidence at protein level: Swiss-Prot protein existence level 1. [Non-structural protein 10]: Plays a pivotal role in viral transcription by stimulating both nsp14 3'-5' exoribonuclease and nsp16 2'-O-methyltransferase activities. Therefore plays an essential role in viral mRNAs cap methylation. From Severe acute respiratory syndrome coronavirus 2 (2019-nCoV) (SARS-CoV-2).
   2615..2736    -  polyA_signal   SV40 poly(A) signal: SV40 polyadenylation signal
   2759..2828    -  CDS            large T antigen (fragment): large T antigen from SV40 (simian virus 40)
   2851..2897    +  terminator     T7 terminator: transcription terminator for bacteriophage T7 RNA polymerase
   2927..3063    +  terminator     rrnG terminator: transcription terminator from the E. coli ribosomal RNA rrnG operon (Albrechtsen et al., 1991)
   3108..3179    +  misc_feature   3' β-globin insulator: insulator downstream of the human β-globin locus (Farrell et al., 2002)
   3405..3993    -  rep_origin     ori: high-copy-number ColE1/pMB1/pBR322/pUC origin of replication
   4165..4229    -  CDS            bla(M) (fragment): β-lactamase lacking the signal sequence; bla(M); allows cytosolic expression of β-lactamase
   4493..5702    +  promoter       UbC promoter: human ubiquitin C promoter
   5706..6303    +  CDS            PuroR (fragment): puromycin N-acetyltransferase; pac from Streptomyces; confers resistance to puromycin
   6332..6380    +  polyA_signal   poly(A) signal: synthetic polyadenylation signal
   6646..7506    +  CDS            AmpR: β-lactamase; bla; confers resistance to ampicillin, carbenicillin, and related antibiotics
   7519..7655    +  terminator     rrnG terminator: transcription terminator from the E. coli ribosomal RNA rrnG operon (Albrechtsen et al., 1991)
   7807..7878    +  misc_feature   5' β-globin insulator: insulator upstream of the human β-globin locus (Farrell et al., 2002)
   7883..7929    -  terminator     T7 terminator: transcription terminator for bacteriophage T7 RNA polymerase
   7947..7995    -  polyA_signal   poly(A) signal: synthetic polyadenylation signal
   8026..8075    +  enhancer       CMV enhancer (fragment): human cytomegalovirus immediate early enhancer
>Addgene plasmid #152593 | pGBW-m4134534 | addgene full sequence | sequence record 338673 | Addgene NGS Result
CGTTACATAACTTACGGTAAATGGCCCGCCTGGCTGACCGCCCAACGACCCCCGCCCATTGACGTCAATA
ATGACGTATGTTCCCATAGTAACGCCAATAGGGACTTTCCATTGACGTCAATGGGTGGAGTATTTACGGT
AAACTGCCCACTTGGCAGTACATCAAGTGTATCATATGCCAAGTACGCCCCCTATTGACGTCAATGACGG
TAAATGGCCCGCCTGGCATTATGCCCAGTACATGACCTTATGGGACTTTCCTACTTGGCAGTACATCTAC
GTATTAGTCATCGCTATTACCATGCTGATGCGGTTTTGGCAGTACATCAATGGGCGTGGATAGCGGTTTG
ACTCACGGGGATTTCCAAGTCTCCACCCCATTGACGTCAATGGGAGTTTGTTTTGGCACCAAAATCAACG
GGACTTTCCAAAATGTCGTAACAACTCCGCCCCATTGACGCAAATGGGCGGTAGGCGTGTACGGTGGGAG
GTCTATATAAGCAGAGCTGGTTTAGTGAACCGTCAGATCAGATCTTTGTCGATCCTACCATCCACTCGAC
ACACCCGCCAGCGGCCGCCACCATGGCCTACACAAGATATGTGGATAACAATTTTTGTGGGCCGGACGGA
TACCCTTTAGAATGCATCAAAGATTTGCTTGCAAGGGCGGGCAAGGCTTCGTGCACTCTGTCCGAGCAGC
TGGACTTCATTGATACCAAGCGCGGTGTTTATTGTTGCCGAGAGCATGAACACGAGATAGCCTGGTATAC
GGAACGGTCAGAGAAAAGTTACGAACTCCAAACCCCATTCGAGATCAAGCTAGCTAAAAAGTTTGACACT
TTCAACGGCGAATGTCCCAATTTTGTCTTTCCCCTGAACTCTATTATCAAAACAATACAGCCTCGGGTGG
AGAAGAAGAAATTAGACGGATTCATGGGGCGTATTAGGAGCGTATACCCAGTGGCCAGCCCGAATGAATG
CAACCAGATGTGTCTTTCCACACTGATGAAGTGCGATCACTGTGGCGAGACTTCTTGGCAAACCGGTGAC
TTCGTAAAAGCGACATGCGAGTTTTGTGGTACCGAGAATCTGACTAAGGAGGGAGCTACCACATGCGGCT
ATTTGCCACAGAATGCAGTGGTCAAGATCTACTGTCCTGCATGCCATAACTCTGAAGTCGGCCCCGAGCA
CTCGCTCGCCGAATATCACAATGAGAGCGGGCTAAAAACTATACTGAGGAAAGGAGGTCGCACCATCGCC
TTTGGGGGCTGCGTTTTCTCCTACGTGGGGTGTCATAACAAATGTGCCTATTGGGTTCCCAGAGCCTCCG
CTAACATTGGGTGCAATCATACGGGAGTGGTCGGGGAAGGCTCAGAAGGCTTGAACGATAACCTCCTTGA
AATTCTGCAAAAGGAGAAGGTGAATATCAATATCGTTGGCGACTTCAAGTTAAATGAGGAAATCGCGATT
ATTCTGGCAAGTTTTTCTGCCTCAACTAGCGCCTTTGTAGAGACAGTGAAAGGACTCGATTATAAAGCTT
TCAAACAGATAGTCGAGAGTTGTGGTAACTTCAAGGTTACAAAGGGCAAGGCTAAAAAGGGTGCTTGGAA
CATTGGAGAGCAGAAGTCAATCTTGAGTCCACTGTACGCGTTTGCATCTGAGGCCGCCCGTGTGGTCAGG
AGCATATTCAGTCGAACCCTAGAAACCGCACAGAATAGCGTGCGGGTATTACAGAAGGCGGCTATTACTA
TTCTCGACGGTATCTCGCAGTATTCTCTGAGACTGATCGACGCCATGATGTTTACAAGCGATCTGGCAAC
GAATAACTTAGTGGTCATGGCGTACATAACCGGAGGGGTCGTGCAACTTACCTCCCAGTGGCTAACGAAC
ATCTTTGGGACGGTTTACGAGAAGCTAAAACCTGTGCTGGACTGGCTCGAAGAGAAATTCAAAGAAGGCG
TGGAATTTTTGCGTGACGGGTGGGAGATCGTAAAGTTCATATCAACATGTGCTTGCGAAATCGTTGGCGG
ACAAATCGTAACTTGCGCAAAAGAGATTAAAGAATCGGTGCAGACCTTCTTTAAACTTGTTAACAAATTC
CTGGCTTTGTGTGCCGATTCTATTATCATCGGGGGAGCAAAGCTTAAAGCCCTAAATTTAGGCGAGACAT
TTGTGACGCACAGTAAGGGCCTGTATAGAAAGTGCGTGAAGAGTCGCGAAGAAACCGGACTGCTCATGCC
CTTAAAAGCGCCAAAAGAAATAATTTTCCTGGAAGGGGAGACATTGCCCACTGAAGTGCTCACTGAGGAA
GTAGTTCTGAAAACTGGGGATCTGCAACCTTTAGAGCAGCCGACCTCCGAGGCCGTCGAGGCACCTCTCG
TGGGAACCCCGGTCTGTATTAATGGGTTGATGCTGCTCGAGATTAAGGATACCGAAAAATACTGCGCACT
AGCCCCCAACATGATGGTGACTAACAACACATTTACCCTCAAGGGAGGGGAAAACCTTTACTTTCAGTCG
GGGAAACCTATACCCAATCCACTTCTCGGCTTAGATTCTACCTAAGCTAGCTTGACTGACTGAGATACAG
CGTACCTTCAGCTCACAGACATGATAAGATACATTGATGAGTTTGGACAAACCACAACTAGAATGCAGTG
AAAAAAATGCTTTATTTGTGAAATTTGTGATGCTATTGCTTTATTTGTAACCATTATAAGCTGCAATAAA
CAAGTTAACAACAACAATTGCATTCATTTTATGTTTCAGGTTCAGGGGGAGGTGTGGGAGGTTTTTTAAA
GCAAGTAAAACCTCTACAAATGTGGTATTGGCCCATCTCTATCGGTATCGTAGCATAACCCCTTGGGGCC
TCTAAACGGGTCTTGAGGGGTTTTTTGTGCCCCTCGGGCCGGATTGCTATCTACCGGCATTGGCGCAGAA
AAAAATGCCTGATGCGACGCTGCGCGTCTTATACTCCCACATATGCCAGATTCAGCAACGGATACGGCTT
CCCCAACTTGCCCACTTCCATACGTGTCCTCCTTACCAGAAATTTATCCTTAAGGTCGTCAGCTATCCTG
CAGGCGATCTCTCGATTTCGATCAAGACATTCCTTTAATGGTCTTTTCTGGACACCACTAGGGGTCAGAA
GTAGTTCATCAAACTTTCTTCCCTCCCTAATCTCATTGGTTACCTTGGGCTATCGAAACTTAATTAACCA
GTCAAGTCAGCTACTTGGCGAGATCGACTTGTCTGGGTTTCGACTACGCTCAGAATTGCGTCAGTCAAGT
TCGATCTGGTCCTTGCTATTGCACCCGTTCTCCGATTACGAGTTTCATTTAAATCATGTGAGCAAAAGGC
CAGCAAAAGGCCAGGAACCGTAAAAAGGCCGCGTTGCTGGCGTTTTTCCATAGGCTCCGCCCCCCTGACG
AGCATCACAAAAATCGACGCTCAAGTCAGAGGTGGCGAAACCCGACAGGACTATAAAGATACCAGGCGTT
TCCCCCTGGAAGCTCCCTCGTGCGCTCTCCTGTTCCGACCCTGCCGCTTACCGGATACCTGTCCGCCTTT
CTCCCTTCGGGAAGCGTGGCGCTTTCTCATAGCTCACGCTGTAGGTATCTCAGTTCGGTGTAGGTCGTTC
GCTCCAAGCTGGGCTGTGTGCACGAACCCCCCGTTCAGCCCGACCGCTGCGCCTTATCCGGTAACTATCG
TCTTGAGTCCAACCCGGTAAGACACGACTTATCGCCACTGGCAGCAGCCACTGGTAACAGGATTAGCAGA
GCGAGGTATGTAGGCGGTGCTACAGAGTTCTTGAAGTGGTGGCCTAACTACGGCTACACTAGAAGAACAG
TATTTGGTATCTGCGCTCTGCTGAAGCCAGTTACCTTCGGAAAAAGAGTTGGTAGCTCTTGATCCGGCAA
ACAAACCACCGCTGGTAGCGGTGGTTTTTTTGTTTGCAAGCAGCAGATTACGCGCAGAAAAAAAGGATCT
CAAGAAGATCCTTTGATCTTTTCTACGGGGTCTGACGCTCAGTGGAACGAAAACTCACGTTAAGGGATTT
TGGTCATGAGATTATCAAAAAGGATCTTCACCTAGATCCTTTTAAATTAAAAATGAAGTTTTAAATCAAT
CTAAAGTATATATGAGTAAACTTGGTCTGACAGTTACCAATGCTTAATCAGTGAGGCACCTATCTCAGCG
ATCTGTCTATTTCGTTCATCCATAGTTGCATTTAAATTTCCGAACTCTCCAAGGCCCTCGTCGGAAAATC
TTCAAACCTTTCGTCCGATCCATCTTGCAGGCTACCTCTCGAACGAACTATCGCAAGTCTCTTGGCCGGC
CTTGCGCCTTGGCTATTGCTTGGCAGCGCCTATCGCCAGGTATTACTCCAATCCCGAATATCCGAGATCG
GGATCACCCGAGAGAAGTTCAACCTACATCCTCAATCCCGATCTATCCGAGATCCGAGGAATATCGAAAT
CGGGGCGCGCCTGGCCTCCGCGCCGGGTTTTGGCGCCTCCCGCGGGCGCCCCCCTCGTCACGGCGAGCGC
TGCCACGTCAGACGAAGGGCGCAGGAGCGTCCTGATCCTTCCGCCCGGACGCTCAGGACAGCGGCCCGCT
GCTCATAAGACTCGGCCTTAGAACCCCAGTATCAGCAGAAGGACATTTTAGGACGGGACTTGGGTGACTC
TAGGGCACTGGTTTTCTTTCCAGAGAGCGGAACAGGCGAGGAAAAGTAGTCCCTTCTCGGCGATTCTGCG
GAGGGATCTCCGTGGGGCGGTGAACGCCGATGATTATATAAGGACGCGCCGGGTGTGGCACAGCTAGTTC
CGTCGCAGCCGGGATTTGGGTCGCGGTTCTTGTTTGTGGATCGCTGTGATCGTCACTTGGTGAGTAGCGG
GCTGCTGGGCTGGCCGGGGCTTTCGTGGCCGCCGGGCCGCTCGGTGGGACGGAAGCGTGTGGAGAGACCG
CCAAGGGCTGTAGTCTGGGTCCGCGAGCAAGGTTGCCCTGAACTGGGGGTTGGGGGGAGCGCAGCAAAAT
GGCGGCTGTTCCCGAGTCTTGAATGGAAGACGCTTGTGAGGCGGGCTGTGAGGTCGTTGAAACAAGGTGG
GGGGCATGGTGGGCGGCAAGAACCCAAGGTCTTGAGCCCTTCGCTAATGCGGGAAAGCTCTTATTCGGGT
GAGATGGGCTGGGCACCATCTGGGGACCCTGACGTGAAGTTTGTCACTGACTGGAGAACTCGGTTTGTCG
TCTGTTGCGGGGGCGGCAGTTATGGCGGTGCCGTTGGGCAGTGCACCCGTACCTTTGGGAGCGCGCGCCC
TCGTCGTGTCGTGACGTCACCCGTTCTGTTGGCTTATAATGCAGGGTGGGGCCACCTGCCGGTAGGTGTG
CGGTAGGCTTTTCTCCGTCGCAGGACGCAGGGTTCGGGCCTAGGGTAGGCTCTCCTGAATCGACAGGCGC
CGGACCTCTGGTGAGGGGAGGGATAAGTGAGGCGTCAGTTTCTTTGGTCGGTTTTATGTACCTATCTTCT
TAAGTAGCTGAAGCTCCGGTTTTGAACTATGCGCTCGGGGTTGGCGAGTGTGTTTTGTGAAGTTTTTTAG
GCACCTTTTGAAATGTAATCATTTGGGTCAATATGTAATTTTCAGTGTTAGACTTGTAAATTGTCCGCTA
AATTCTGGCCGTTTTTGGCTTTTTTGTTAGACAACATGACCGAGTACAAGCCCACGGTGCGCCTCGCCAC
CCGCGACGACGTCCCCAGGGCCGTACGCACCCTCGCCGCCGCGTTCGCCGACTACCCCGCCACGCGCCAC
ACCGTCGATCCGGACCGCCACATCGAGCGGGTCACCGAGCTGCAAGAACTCTTCCTCACGCGCGTCGGGC
TCGACATCGGCAAGGTGTGGGTCGCGGACGACGGCGCCGCGGTGGCGGTCTGGACCACGCCGGAGAGCGT
CGAAGCGGGGGCGGTGTTCGCCGAGATCGGCCCGCGCATGGCCGAGTTGAGCGGTTCCCGGCTGGCCGCG
CAGCAACAGATGGAGGGCCTCCTGGCGCCGCACCGGCCCAAGGAGCCCGCGTGGTTCCTGGCCACCGTCG
GCGTCTCGCCCGACCACCAGGGCAAGGGTCTGGGCAGCGCCGTCGTGCTCCCCGGAGTGGAGGCCGCCGA
GCGCGCCGGGGTGCCCGCCTTCCTGGAGACCTCCGCGCCCCGCAACCTCCCCTTCTACGAGCGGCTCGGC
TTCACCGTCACCGCCGACGTCGAGGTGCCCGAAGGACCGCGCACCTGGTGCATGACCCGCAAGCCCGGTG
CCTAGGCTAGTATGTAAGCCTAGTCTTAGATAATAAAATCGCTATCCATCGAAGATGGATGTGTGTTGGT
TTTTTGTGTGTGTAACGCTAGGCGCGCCTGGTGTACCGAGAACGATCCTCTCAGTGCGAGTCTCGACGAT
CCATATCGTTGCTTGGCAGTCAGCCAGTCGGAATCCAGCTTGGGACCCAGGAAGTCCAATCGTCAGATAT
TGTACTCAAGCCTGGTCACGGCAGCGTACCGATCTGTTTAAACCTAGATATTGATAGTCTGATCGGTCAA
CGTATAATCGAGTCCTAGCTTTTGCAAACATCTATCAAGAGACAGGATCAGCAGGAGGCTTTCGCATGAG
TATTCAACATTTCCGTGTCGCCCTTATTCCCTTTTTTGCGGCATTTTGCCTTCCTGTTTTTGCTCACCCA
GAAACGCTGGTGAAAGTAAAAGATGCTGAAGATCAGTTGGGTGCGCGAGTGGGTTACATCGAACTGGATC
TCAACAGCGGTAAGATCCTTGAGAGTTTTCGCCCCGAAGAACGCTTTCCAATGATGAGCACTTTTAAAGT
TCTGCTATGTGGCGCGGTATTATCCCGTATTGACGCCGGGCAAGAGCAACTCGGTCGCCGCATACACTAT
TCTCAGAATGACTTGGTTGAGTATTCACCAGTCACAGAAAAGCATCTTACGGATGGCATGACAGTAAGAG
AATTATGCAGTGCTGCCATAACCATGAGTGATAACACTGCGGCCAACTTACTTCTGACAACGATTGGAGG
ACCGAAGGAGCTAACCGCTTTTTTGCACAACATGGGGGATCATGTAACTCGCCTTGATCGTTGGGAACCG
GAGCTGAATGAAGCCATACCAAACGACGAGCGTGACACCACGATGCCTGTAGCAATGGCAACAACCTTGC
GTAAACTATTAACTGGCGAACTACTTACTCTAGCTTCCCGGCAACAGTTGATAGACTGGATGGAGGCGGA
TAAAGTTGCAGGACCACTTCTGCGCTCGGCCCTTCCGGCTGGCTGGTTTATTGCTGATAAATCTGGAGCC
GGTGAGCGTGGGTCTCGCGGTATCATTGCAGCACTGGGGCCAGATGGTAAGCCCTCCCGTATCGTAGTTA
TCTACACGACGGGGAGTCAGGCAACTATGGATGAACGAAATAGACAGATCGCTGAGATAGGTGCCTCACT
GATTAAGCATTGGTAACCGATTCTAGGTGCATTGGCGCAGAAAAAAATGCCTGATGCGACGCTGCGCGTC
TTATACTCCCACATATGCCAGATTCAGCAACGGATACGGCTTCCCCAACTTGCCCACTTCCATACGTGTC
CTCCTTACCAGAAATTTATCCTTAAGATCCCGAATCGTTTAAACTCGACTCTGGCTCTATCGAATCTCCG
TCGTTTCGAGCTTACGCGAACAGCCGTGGCGCTCATTTGCTCGTCGGGCATCGAATCTCGTCAGCTATCG
TCAGCTTACCTTTTTGGCAGCGATCGCGGCTCCCGACATCTTGGACCATTAGCTCCACAGGTATCTTCTT
CCCTCTAGTGGTCATAACAGCAGCTTCAGCTACCTCTCAATTCAAAAAACCCCTCAAGACCCGTTTAGAG
GCCCCAAGGGGTTATGCTATCAATCGTTGCGTTACACACACAAAAAACCAACACACATCCATCTTCGATG
GATAGCGATTTTATTATCTAACTGCTGATCGAGTGTAGCCAGATCTAGTAATCAATTACGGGGTCATTAG
TTCATAGCCCATATATGGAGTTCCG
